Addgene plasmid #21168: pGL3-Control-miR-20-Sensor
Purpose: (Empty Backbone)
Depositing lab: Joshua Mendell. Depositing organization: Johns Hopkins University and School of Medicine. Publication: c-Myc-regulated microRNAs modulate E2F1 expression. O'Donnell KA, Wentzel EA, Zeller KI, Dang CV, Mendell JT. Nature. 2005 Jun 9. 435(7043):839-43. 10.1038/nature03677 PubMed 15944709.
Backbone
  Vector backbone: pGL3-Control
  Backbone manufacturer: Promega
  Backbone size (bp): 5523
  Modifications to backbone: Insert has two copies of the miR-20 binding site in reverse compliment orientation
  Vector type: Mammalian Expression
Growth in bacteria
  Bacterial resistance: Ampicillin, 100 μg/mL
  Growth temperature: 37°C
  Growth strain: DH5alpha
  Copy number: High Copy
Gene/Insert
  Gene/Insert name: miR-20 Control
  Species: H. sapiens (human)
  Insert size (bp): 66
  Cloning method: Restriction Enzyme; 5′ cloning site XbaI (destroyed during cloning); 3′ cloning site XbaI (destroyed during cloning)
  Sequencing primers: 5′ GL2sequencing2; 3′ RVprimer4
Terms and licenses: Academic/Nonprofit Terms; Industry Terms: Not Available to Industry
How to cite: pGL3-Control-miR-20-Sensor was a gift from Joshua Mendell (Addgene plasmid # 21168 ; http://n2t.net/addgene:21168 ; RRID:Addgene_21168)
