[The description below was written by a language model from this plasmid's Addgene catalogue record.]
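Description:
pGL3-Control-miR-20-Sensor is a mammalian expression reporter plasmid built on the commercial pGL3-Control backbone (listed at about 5.5 kb). It is propagated in E. coli as a high-copy plasmid under ampicillin selection. No feature table is supplied, so the regulatory parts are not itemised in the record. As a standard vector, pGL3-Control carries a firefly luciferase gene driven by the SV40 promoter and enhancer, followed by an SV40 late polyadenylation signal, which gives strong constitutive luciferase expression in many mammalian cell types.

The payload is a short 66 bp human-derived insert containing two copies of the miR-20 binding site. It was cloned into an XbaI site, and the site was destroyed at both junctions. In pGL3 vectors the XbaI site lies immediately downstream of the luciferase coding region, which would place the insert in the 3′ untranslated region of the reporter transcript. A sensor of this kind reports microRNA activity: when a complementary target site sits in the 3′ UTR, the endogenous microRNA represses the transcript and luciferase output falls.

The record is somewhat ambiguous about this plasmid's role. The plasmid name calls it a "Sensor", but the insert is named "miR-20 Control" and the sites are described as being in reverse-complement orientation. This could mean it is the orientation control that miR-20 should not recognise, or it could simply mean the sites are complementary to the microRNA. The purpose field also lists it, uninformatively, as an empty backbone. Users should confirm the insert orientation by sequencing before interpreting results. The associated work concerns c-Myc-regulated microRNAs and their modulation of E2F1 expression.
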