>Addgene plasmid #21168 | pGL3-Control-miR-20-Sensor | addgene partial sequence | sequence record 27127 | 21168 with pGL2-Fwd
CCCCTGAACCTGAAACATAAAATGAATGCAATTGTTGTTGTTAACTTGTTTATTGCAGCTTATAATGGTT
ACAAATAAAGCAATAGCATCACAAATTTCACAAATAAAGCATTTTTTTCACTGCATTCTAGTTGTGGTTT
GTCCAAACTCATCAATGTATCTTATCATGTCTGCTCGAAGCGGCCGGCCGCCCCGACTCTAGTTAAAGTG
CTTATAGTGCAGGTAGGGAATTCCTAAAGTGCTTATAGTGCAGGTAGACTAGAATTACACGGCGATCTTT
CCGCCCTTCTTGGCCTTTATGAGGATCTCTCTGATTTTTCTTGCGTCGAGTTTTCCGGTAAGACCTTTCG
GTACTTCGTCCACAAACACAACTCCTCCGCGCAACTTTTTCGCGGTTGTTACTTGACTGGCGACGTAATC
CACGATCTCTTTTTCCGTCATCGTCTTTCCGTGCTCCAAAACAACAACGGCGGCGGGAAGTTCACCGGCG
TCATCGTCGGGAAGACCTGCGACACCTGCGTCGAAGATGTTGGGGTGTTGGAGCAAGATGGATTCCAATT
CAGCGGGAGCCACCTGATAGCCTTTGTACTTAATCAGAGACTTCAGGCGGTCAACGATGAAGAAGTGTTC
GTCTTCGTCCCAGTAAGCTATGTCTCCAGAATGTAGCCATCCATCCTTGTCAG
